>Addgene plasmid #242675 | pCMV-SpCas9-VRQR(+L1245V)-P2A-EGFP (LRF49) | addgene full sequence | sequence record 488976 | Addgene NGS Result
ATATGCCAAGTACGCCCCCTATTGACGTCAATGACGGTAAATGGCCCGCCTGGCATTATGCCCAGTACAT
GACCTTATGGGACTTTCCTACTTGGCAGTACATCTACGTATTAGTCATCGCTATTACCATGGTGATGCGG
TTTTGGCAGTACATCAATGGGCGTGGATAGCGGTTTGACTCACGGGGATTTCCAAGTCTCCACCCCATTG
ACGTCAATGGGAGTTTGTTTTGGCACCAAAATCAACGGGACTTTCCAAAATGTCGTAACAACTCCGCCCC
ATTGACGCAAATGGGCGGTAGGCGTGTACGGTGGGAGGTCTATATAAGCAGAGCTGGTTTAGTGAACCGT
CAGATCCGCTAGAGATCCGCGGCCGCTAATACGACTCACTATAGGGAGAGCCGCCACCATGGACAAGAAG
TACAGCATCGGCCTGGACATCGGCACCAACTCTGTGGGCTGGGCCGTGATCACCGACGAGTACAAGGTGC
CCAGCAAGAAATTCAAGGTGCTGGGCAACACCGACCGGCACAGCATCAAGAAGAACCTGATCGGAGCCCT
GCTGTTCGACAGCGGCGAAACAGCCGAGGCCACCCGGCTGAAGAGAACCGCCAGAAGAAGATACACCAGA
CGGAAGAACCGGATCTGCTATCTGCAAGAGATCTTCAGCAACGAGATGGCCAAGGTGGACGACAGCTTCT
TCCACAGACTGGAAGAGTCCTTCCTGGTGGAAGAGGATAAGAAGCACGAGCGGCACCCCATCTTCGGCAA
CATCGTGGACGAGGTGGCCTACCACGAGAAGTACCCCACCATCTACCACCTGAGAAAGAAACTGGTGGAC
AGCACCGACAAGGCCGACCTGCGGCTGATCTATCTGGCCCTGGCCCACATGATCAAGTTCCGGGGCCACT
TCCTGATCGAGGGCGACCTGAACCCCGACAACAGCGACGTGGACAAGCTGTTCATCCAGCTGGTGCAGAC
CTACAACCAGCTGTTCGAGGAAAACCCCATCAACGCCAGCGGCGTGGACGCCAAGGCCATCCTGTCTGCC
AGACTGAGCAAGAGCAGACGGCTGGAAAATCTGATCGCCCAGCTGCCCGGCGAGAAGAAGAATGGCCTGT
TCGGAAACCTGATTGCCCTGAGCCTGGGCCTGACCCCCAACTTCAAGAGCAACTTCGACCTGGCCGAGGA
TGCCAAACTGCAGCTGAGCAAGGACACCTACGACGACGACCTGGACAACCTGCTGGCCCAGATCGGCGAC
CAGTACGCCGACCTGTTTCTGGCCGCCAAGAACCTGTCCGACGCCATCCTGCTGAGCGACATCCTGAGAG
TGAACACCGAGATCACCAAGGCCCCCCTGAGCGCCTCTATGATCAAGAGATACGACGAGCACCACCAGGA
CCTGACCCTGCTGAAAGCTCTCGTGCGGCAGCAGCTGCCTGAGAAGTACAAAGAGATTTTCTTCGACCAG
AGCAAGAACGGCTACGCCGGCTACATTGACGGCGGAGCCAGCCAGGAAGAGTTCTACAAGTTCATCAAGC
CCATCCTGGAAAAGATGGACGGCACCGAGGAACTGCTCGTGAAGCTGAACAGAGAGGACCTGCTGCGGAA
GCAGCGGACCTTCGACAACGGCAGCATCCCCCACCAGATCCACCTGGGAGAGCTGCACGCCATTCTGCGG
CGGCAGGAAGATTTTTACCCATTCCTGAAGGACAACCGGGAAAAGATCGAGAAGATCCTGACCTTCCGCA
TCCCCTACTACGTGGGCCCTCTGGCCAGGGGAAACAGCAGATTCGCCTGGATGACCAGAAAGAGCGAGGA
AACCATCACCCCCTGGAACTTCGAGGAAGTGGTGGACAAGGGCGCTTCCGCCCAGAGCTTCATCGAGCGG
ATGACCAACTTCGATAAGAACCTGCCCAACGAGAAGGTGCTGCCCAAGCACAGCCTGCTGTACGAGTACT
TCACCGTGTATAACGAGCTGACCAAAGTGAAATACGTGACCGAGGGAATGAGAAAGCCCGCCTTCCTGAG
CGGCGAGCAGAAAAAGGCCATCGTGGACCTGCTGTTCAAGACCAACCGGAAAGTGACCGTGAAGCAGCTG
AAAGAGGACTACTTCAAGAAAATCGAGTGCTTCGACTCCGTGGAAATCTCCGGCGTGGAAGATCGGTTCA
ACGCCTCCCTGGGCACATACCACGATCTGCTGAAAATTATCAAGGACAAGGACTTCCTGGACAATGAGGA
AAACGAGGACATTCTGGAAGATATCGTGCTGACCCTGACACTGTTTGAGGACAGAGAGATGATCGAGGAA
CGGCTGAAAACCTATGCCCACCTGTTCGACGACAAAGTGATGAAGCAGCTGAAGCGGCGGAGATACACCG
GCTGGGGCAGGCTGAGCCGGAAGCTGATCAACGGCATCCGGGACAAGCAGTCCGGCAAGACAATCCTGGA
TTTCCTGAAGTCCGACGGCTTCGCCAACAGAAACTTCATGCAGCTGATCCACGACGACAGCCTGACCTTT
AAAGAGGACATCCAGAAAGCCCAGGTGTCCGGCCAGGGCGATAGCCTGCACGAGCACATTGCCAATCTGG
CCGGCAGCCCCGCCATTAAGAAGGGCATCCTGCAGACAGTGAAGGTGGTGGACGAGCTCGTGAAAGTGAT
GGGCCGGCACAAGCCCGAGAACATCGTGATCGAAATGGCCAGAGAGAACCAGACCACCCAGAAGGGACAG
AAGAACAGCCGCGAGAGAATGAAGCGGATCGAAGAGGGCATCAAAGAGCTGGGCAGCCAGATCCTGAAAG
AACACCCCGTGGAAAACACCCAGCTGCAGAACGAGAAGCTGTACCTGTACTACCTGCAGAATGGGCGGGA
TATGTACGTGGACCAGGAACTGGACATCAACCGGCTGTCCGACTACGATGTGGACCATATCGTGCCTCAG
AGCTTTCTGAAGGACGACTCCATCGACAACAAGGTGCTGACCAGAAGCGACAAGAACCGGGGCAAGAGCG
ACAACGTGCCCTCCGAAGAGGTCGTGAAGAAGATGAAGAACTACTGGCGGCAGCTGCTGAACGCCAAGCT
GATTACCCAGAGAAAGTTCGACAATCTGACCAAGGCCGAGAGAGGCGGCCTGAGCGAACTGGATAAGGCC
GGCTTCATCAAGAGACAGCTGGTGGAAACCCGGCAGATCACAAAGCACGTGGCACAGATCCTGGACTCCC
GGATGAACACTAAGTACGACGAGAATGACAAGCTGATCCGGGAAGTGAAAGTGATCACCCTGAAGTCCAA
GCTGGTGTCCGATTTCCGGAAGGATTTCCAGTTTTACAAAGTGCGCGAGATCAACAACTACCACCACGCC
CACGACGCCTACCTGAACGCCGTCGTGGGAACCGCCCTGATCAAAAAGTACCCTAAGCTGGAAAGCGAGT
TCGTGTACGGCGACTACAAGGTGTACGACGTGCGGAAGATGATCGCCAAGAGCGAGCAGGAAATCGGCAA
GGCTACCGCCAAGTACTTCTTCTACAGCAACATCATGAACTTTTTCAAGACCGAGATTACCCTGGCCAAC
GGCGAGATCCGGAAGCGGCCTCTGATCGAGACAAACGGCGAAACCGGGGAGATCGTGTGGGATAAGGGCC
GGGATTTTGCCACCGTGCGGAAAGTGCTGAGCATGCCCCAAGTGAATATCGTGAAAAAGACCGAGGTGCA
GACAGGCGGCTTCAGCAAAGAGTCTATCCTGCCCAAGAGGAACAGCGATAAGCTGATCGCCAGAAAGAAG
GACTGGGACCCTAAGAAGTACGGCGGCTTCGTGAGCCCCACCGTGGCCTATTCTGTGCTGGTGGTGGCCA
AAGTGGAAAAGGGCAAGTCCAAGAAACTGAAGAGTGTGAAAGAGCTGCTGGGGATCACCATCATGGAAAG
AAGCAGCTTCGAGAAGAATCCCATCGACTTTCTGGAAGCCAAGGGCTACAAAGAAGTGAAAAAGGACCTG
ATCATCAAGCTGCCTAAGTACTCCCTGTTCGAGCTGGAAAACGGCCGGAAGAGAATGCTGGCCTCTGCCA
GAGAACTGCAGAAGGGAAACGAACTGGCCCTGCCCTCCAAATATGTGAACTTCCTGTACCTGGCCAGCCA
CTATGAGAAGGTGAAGGGCTCCCCCGAGGATAATGAGCAGAAACAGCTGTTTGTGGAACAGCACAAGCAC
TACCTGGACGAGATCATCGAGCAGATCAGCGAGTTCTCCAAGAGAGTGATCCTGGCCGACGCTAATCTGG
ACAAAGTGCTGTCCGCCTACAACAAGCACCGGGATAAGCCCATCAGAGAGCAGGCCGAGAATATCATCCA
CCTGTTTACCCTGACCAATCTGGGAGCCCCTGCCGCCTTCAAGTACTTTGACACCACCATCGACCGGAAG
CAGTACAGAAGCACCAAAGAGGTGCTGGACGCCACCCTGATCCACCAGAGCATCACCGGCCTGTACGAGA
CACGGATCGACCTGTCTCAGCTGGGAGGCGACGGATCCGGCGGAGGCGGAAGCGGGAAAAGAACCGCCGA
CGGCAGCGAATTCGAGCCCAAGAAGAAGAGGAAAGTCTCGAGCGGAGGCGACTACAAAGACCATGACGGT
GATTATAAAGATCATGACATCGATTACAAGGATGACGATGACAAGGGAGGCGGTGGAAGCGGCGCAACAA
ACTTCTCTCTGCTGAAACAAGCCGGAGATGTCGAAGAGAATCCTGGACCGATGGTGAGCAAGGGCGAGGA
GCTGTTCACCGGGGTGGTGCCCATCCTGGTCGAGCTGGACGGCGACGTAAACGGCCACAAGTTCAGCGTG
TCCGGCGAGGGCGAGGGCGATGCCACCTACGGCAAGCTGACCCTGAAGTTCATCTGCACCACCGGCAAGC
TGCCCGTGCCCTGGCCCACCCTCGTGACCACCCTGACCTACGGCGTGCAGTGCTTCAGCCGCTACCCCGA
CCACATGAAGCAGCACGACTTCTTCAAGTCCGCCATGCCCGAAGGCTACGTCCAGGAGCGCACCATCTTC
TTCAAGGACGACGGCAACTACAAGACCCGCGCCGAGGTGAAGTTCGAGGGCGACACCCTGGTGAACCGCA
TCGAGCTGAAGGGCATCGACTTCAAGGAGGACGGCAACATCCTGGGGCACAAGCTGGAGTACAACTACAA
CAGCCACAACGTCTATATCATGGCCGACAAGCAGAAGAACGGCATCAAGGTGAACTTCAAGATCCGCCAC
AACATCGAGGACGGCAGCGTGCAGCTCGCCGACCACTACCAGCAGAACACCCCCATCGGCGACGGCCCCG
TGCTGCTGCCCGACAACCACTACCTGAGCACCCAGTCCGCCCTGAGCAAAGACCCCAACGAGAAGCGCGA
TCACATGGTCCTGCTGGAGTTCGTGACCGCCGCCGGGATCACTCTCGGCATGGACGAGCTGTACAAGTGA
CCGGTCATCATCACCATCACCATTGAGTTTAAACCCGCTGATCAGCCTCGACTGTGCCTTCTAGTTGCCA
GCCATCTGTTGTTTGCCCCTCCCCCGTGCCTTCCTTGACCCTGGAAGGTGCCACTCCCACTGTCCTTTCC
TAATAAAATGAGGAAATTGCATCGCATTGTCTGAGTAGGTGTCATTCTATTCTGGGGGGTGGGGTGGGGC
AGGACAGCAAGGGGGAGGATTGGGAAGACAATAGCAGGCATGCTGGGGATGCGGTGGGCTCTATGGCTTC
TGAGGCGGAAAGAACCAGCTGGGGCTCGATACCGTCGACCTCTAGCTAGAGCTTGGCGTAATCATGGTCA
TAGCTGTTTCCTGTGTGAAATTGTTATCCGCTCACAATTCCACACAACATACGAGCCGGAAGCATAAAGT
GTAAAGCCTAGGGTGCCTAATGAGTGAGCTAACTCACATTAATTGCGTTGCGCTCACTGCCCGCTTTCCA
GTCGGGAAACCTGTCGTGCCAGCTGCATTAATGAATCGGCCAACGCGCGGGGAGAGGCGGTTTGCGTATT
GGGCGCTCTTCCGCTTCCTCGCTCACTGACTCGCTGCGCTCGGTCGTTCGGCTGCGGCGAGCGGTATCAG
CTCACTCAAAGGCGGTAATACGGTTATCCACAGAATCAGGGGATAACGCAGGAAAGAACATGTGAGCAAA
AGGCCAGCAAAAGGCCAGGAACCGTAAAAAGGCCGCGTTGCTGGCGTTTTTCCATAGGCTCCGCCCCCCT
GACGAGCATCACAAAAATCGACGCTCAAGTCAGAGGTGGCGAAACCCGACAGGACTATAAAGATACCAGG
CGTTTCCCCCTGGAAGCTCCCTCGTGCGCTCTCCTGTTCCGACCCTGCCGCTTACCGGATACCTGTCCGC
CTTTCTCCCTTCGGGAAGCGTGGCGCTTTCTCATAGCTCACGCTGTAGGTATCTCAGTTCGGTGTAGGTC
GTTCGCTCCAAGCTGGGCTGTGTGCACGAACCCCCCGTTCAGCCCGACCGCTGCGCCTTATCCGGTAACT
ATCGTCTTGAGTCCAACCCGGTAAGACACGACTTATCGCCACTGGCAGCAGCCACTGGTAACAGGATTAG
CAGAGCGAGGTATGTAGGCGGTGCTACAGAGTTCTTGAAGTGGTGGCCTAACTACGGCTACACTAGAAGA
ACAGTATTTGGTATCTGCGCTCTGCTGAAGCCAGTTACCTTCGGAAAAAGAGTTGGTAGCTCTTGATCCG
GCAAACAAACCACCGCTGGTAGCGGTGGTTTTTTTGTTTGCAAGCAGCAGATTACGCGCAGAAAAAAAGG
ATCTCAAGAAGATCCTTTGATCTTTTCTACGGGGTCTGACGCTCAGTGGAACGAAAACTCACGTTAAGGG
ATTTTGGTCATGAGATTATCAAAAAGGATCTTCACCTAGATCCTTTTAAATTAAAAATGAAGTTTTAAAT
CAATCTAAAGTATATATGAGTAAACTTGGTCTGACAGTTACCAATGCTTAATCAGTGAGGCACCTATCTC
AGCGATCTGTCTATTTCGTTCATCCATAGTTGCCTGACTCCCCGTCGTGTAGATAACTACGATACGGGAG
GGCTTACCATCTGGCCCCAGTGCTGCAATGATACCGCGAGACCCACGCTCACCGGCTCCAGATTTATCAG
CAATAAACCAGCCAGCCGGAAGGGCCGAGCGCAGAAGTGGTCCTGCAACTTTATCCGCCTCCATCCAGTC
TATTAATTGTTGCCGGGAAGCTAGAGTAAGTAGTTCGCCAGTTAATAGTTTGCGCAACGTTGTTGCCATT
GCTACAGGCATCGTGGTGTCACGCTCGTCGTTTGGTATGGCTTCATTCAGCTCCGGTTCCCAACGATCAA
GGCGAGTTACATGATCCCCCATGTTGTGCAAAAAAGCGGTTAGCTCCTTCGGTCCTCCGATCGTTGTCAG
AAGTAAGTTGGCCGCAGTGTTATCACTCATGGTTATGGCAGCACTGCATAATTCTCTTACTGTCATGCCA
TCCGTAAGATGCTTTTCTGTGACTGGTGAGTACTCAACCAAGTCATTCTGAGAATAGTGTATGCGGCGAC
CGAGTTGCTCTTGCCCGGCGTCAATACGGGATAATACCGCGCCACATAGCAGAACTTTAAAAGTGCTCAT
CATTGGAAAACGTTCTTCGGGGCGAAAACTCTCAAGGATCTTACCGCTGTTGAGATCCAGTTCGATGTAA
CCCACTCGTGCACCCAACTGATCTTCAGCATCTTTTACTTTCACCAGCGTTTCTGGGTGAGCAAAAACAG
GAAGGCAAAATGCCGCAAAAAAGGGAATAAGGGCGACACGGAAATGTTGAATACTCATACTCTTCCTTTT
TCAATATTATTGAAGCATTTATCAGGGTTATTGTCTCATGAGCGGATACATATTTGAATGTATTTAGAAA
AATAAACAAATAGGGGTTCCGCGCACATTTCCCCGAAAAGTGCCACCTGACGTCGACGGATCGGGAGATC
GATCTCCCGATCCCCTAGGGTCGACTCTCAGTACAATCTGCTCTGATGCCGCATAGTTAAGCCAGTATCT
GCTCCCTGCTTGTGTGTTGGAGGTCGCTGAGTAGTGCGCGAGCAAAATTTAAGCTACAACAAGGCAAGGC
TTGACCGACAATTGCATGAAGAATCTGCTTAGGGTTAGGCGTTTTGCGCTGCTTCGCGATGTACGGGCCA
GATATACGCGTTGACATTGATTATTGACTAGTTATTAATAGTAATCAATTACGGGGTCATTAGTTCATAG
CCCATATATGGAGTTCCGCGTTACATAACTTACGGTAAATGGCCCGCCTGGCTGACCGCCCAACGACCCC
CGCCCATTGACGTCAATAATGACGTATGTTCCCATAGTAACGCCAATAGGGACTTTCCATTGACGTCAAT
GGGTGGAGTATTTACGGTAAACTGCCCACTTGGCAGTACATCAAGTGTATC
Features (pLannotate 1.2.2; 18 found; start..end, strand, type, name):
    132..335     +  promoter       CMV promoter: human cytomegalovirus (CMV) immediate early promoter
    377..395     +  promoter       T7 promoter: promoter for bacteriophage T7 RNA polymerase
    409..2127    +  CDS            Cas9(N): N-terminal portion of Streptococcus pyogenes Cas9 (Zetsche et al., 2015)
   2014..4512    +  CDS            Cas9(C): C-terminal portion of Streptococcus pyogenes Cas9 (Zetsche et al., 2015)
   4600..4665    +  CDS            3xFLAG: three tandem FLAG® epitope tags, followed by an enterokinase cleavage site
   4741..5457    +  CDS            EGFP: EGFP is a basic (constitutively fluorescent) green fluorescent protein published in 1996, derived from Aequorea victoria. It is reported to be a rapidly-maturing weak dimer with moderate acid sensitivity.
   5512..5736    +  polyA_signal   bGH poly(A) signal: bovine growth hormone polyadenylation signal
   5740..5761    +  promoter       SV40 promoter (fragment): SV40 enhancer and early promoter
   5766..5782    +  misc_feature   MCS (fragment): pBluescript multiple cloning site
   5831..5847    -  protein_bind   lac operator: The lac repressor binds to the lac operator to inhibit transcription in E. coli. This inhibition can be relieved by adding lactose or isopropyl-β-D-thiogalactopyranoside (IPTG). lac repressor encoded by lacI
   5855..5885    -  promoter       lac promoter: promoter for the E. coli lac operon
   5900..5921    -  protein_bind   CAP binding site: CAP binding activates transcription in the presence of cAMP. E. coli catabolite activator protein
   5934..6026    -  CDS            lacI (fragment): lac repressor; lacI; The lac repressor binds to the lac operator to inhibit transcription in E. coli. This inhibition can be relieved by adding lactose or isopropyl-β-D-thiogalactopyranoside (IPTG).
   6209..6797    -  rep_origin     ori: high-copy-number ColE1/pMB1/pBR322/pUC origin of replication
   6968..7828    -  CDS            AmpR: β-lactamase; bla; confers resistance to ampicillin, carbenicillin, and related antibiotics
   7829..7933    -  promoter       AmpR promoter: bla
   8004..8048    -  misc_feature   bom (fragment): basis of mobility region from pBR322
   8203..131     +  enhancer       CMV enhancer (across the origin): human cytomegalovirus immediate early enhancer
