[The description below was written by a language model from this plasmid's Addgene catalogue record and pLannotate feature annotations shown in this document.]
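Description:
pCMV-SpCas9-VRQR(+L1245V)-P2A-EGFP (LRF49) is an 8.45 kb mammalian expression and CRISPR plasmid built by Gibson cloning on the pCMV-T7-SpCas9-P2A-EGFP (RTW3027) backbone. It is propagated in E. coli as a high-copy plasmid through a ColE1/pUC-type origin and selected with ampicillin via the β-lactamase gene and its native promoter. The remaining bacterial elements in the annotation (lac promoter and operator, CAP site, and small lacI, bom, SV40 promoter and MCS fragments) are backbone remnants with no evident role in the payload.

The expression cassette is driven by the human CMV immediate-early enhancer and promoter, with a T7 promoter placed just downstream, which allows in vitro transcription of the same open reading frame. The coding sequence is a human codon-optimized Streptococcus pyogenes Cas9 nuclease carrying the VRQR substitutions plus L1245V (D1135V/G1218R/L1245V/R1335Q/T1337R). The annotation tool splits this gene into overlapping N- and C-terminal Cas9 segments, but it is a single continuous gene. VRQR is an engineered variant known for altered PAM recognition; the record does not state what the added L1245V change contributes.

According to the construct name, Cas9 is followed by a bipartite SV40 nuclear localization signal, a 3xFLAG epitope, a P2A self-cleaving peptide and EGFP, ending at a bGH polyadenylation signal. The catalogue's tag field lists the BPNLS as N-terminal, which differs from this order. Neither the NLS nor the P2A is separately annotated, though gaps flanking the 3xFLAG are consistent with them.

P2A yields EGFP as a separate protein, so fluorescence marks transfected, nuclease-expressing cells. No guide RNA cassette is present, so the guide must be supplied separately. The associated publication concerns development of a bespoke Cas9 base editor for a vascular disease in mice.
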