Addgene plasmid #242675: pCMV-SpCas9-VRQR(+L1245V)-P2A-EGFP (LRF49)
Purpose: CMV promoter expression plasmid for human codon optimized SpCas9-VRQR(L1245V)-BPNLS(SV40)-3xFLAG-P2A-EGFP
Depositing lab: Benjamin Kleinstiver. Depositing organization: Massachusetts General Hospital. Publication: Treatment of a severe vascular disease using a bespoke CRISPR-Cas9 base editor in mice. Alves CRR, Das S, Krishnan V, Ha LL, Fox LR, Stutzman HE, Shamber CE, Kalailingam P, McCarthy S, Lino Cardenas CL, Fong CE, Imai T, Mitra S, Yun S, Wood RK, Benning FMC, Roh K, Lawton J, Kim N, Silverstein RA, Ferreira da Silva J, de la Cruz D, Richa R, Xie J, Gray-Edwards HL, Malhotra R, Chung DY, Chao LH, Tsai SQ, Maguire CA, Lindsay ME, Kleinstiver BP, Musolino PL. Nat Biomed Eng. 2025 Sep 11:10.1038/s41551-025-01499-1. doi: 10.1038/s41551-025-01499-1. PubMed 40935887.
Backbone
  Vector backbone: pCMV-T7-SpCas9-P2A-EGFP (RTW3027) (Addgene Plasmid #139987)
  Vector type: Mammalian Expression, CRISPR
Growth in bacteria
  Bacterial resistance: Ampicillin, 100 μg/mL
  Growth temperature: 37°C
  Growth strain: DH5alpha
  Copy number: High Copy
Gene/Insert
  Gene/Insert name: pCMV-SpCas9-VRQR(L1245V)-BPNLS(SV40)-3xFLAG-P2A-EGFP (alt names: LRF49; SpCas9-VRQR(+L1245V) nuclease)
  Species: Synthetic
  Mutation: VRQR + L1245V mutations in SpCas9(D1135V/G1218R/L1245V/R1335Q/T1337R)
  Promoter: CMV and T7
  Tag / fusion protein: BPNLS (N terminal on insert)
  Cloning method: Gibson Cloning
  Sequencing primers: 5′ oBK6928-CCAAGTCTCCACCCCATTGACG; 3′ oBK219-GGGAGTGGCACCTTCCAGGGTC
Terms and licenses: Academic/Nonprofit Terms; Industry Terms: Not Available to Industry
How to cite: pCMV-SpCas9-VRQR(+L1245V)-P2A-EGFP (LRF49) was a gift from Benjamin Kleinstiver (Addgene plasmid # 242675 ; http://n2t.net/addgene:242675 ; RRID:Addgene_242675)
